Addgene plasmid #30479: pLV.CMVenh.gp91.GP91.cHS4
Depositing lab: Didier Trono. Depositing organization: Swiss Federal Institute of Technology (EPFL). Publication: Lineage- and stage-restricted lentiviral vectors for the gene therapy of chronic granulomatous disease. Barde I, Laurenti E, Verp S, Wiznerowicz M, Offner S, Viornery A, Galy A, Trumpp A, Trono D. Gene Ther. 2011 Nov;18(11):1087-97. doi: 10.1038/gt.2011.65. Epub 2011 May 5. PubMed 21544095.
Backbone
  Vector backbone: pLV
  Vector type: Lentiviral
Growth in bacteria
  Bacterial resistance: Ampicillin, 100 μg/mL
  Growth temperature: 37°C
  Growth strain: Stbl3
  Growth instructions: Stbl3
  Copy number: Low Copy
Gene/Insert
  Gene/Insert name: CMVenh/gp91/GP91/cHS4
  Cloning method: Restriction Enzyme
  Sequencing primers: 5′ pCAG-F; 3′ WPRE-R
Terms and licenses: Academic/Nonprofit Terms; Industry Terms: Not Available to Industry
Depositor comments: From the paper (note that some of these features may not be in this plasmid): All vectors were based on the pRRL-cPPT-hPGK-mcs-WPRE vector, derived from the pRRL-cPPT-hPGKeGFP-WPRE construct. The gp91promoter is the natural myeloid-specific promoter. The CMVenh comes from the peGFP-N1(Clontech, Saint-Germain-en-Laye, France), the synthetic intron from the pMG5 and the EF1a intron from the pWPI vector http://www.addgene.org/12254 The myeloid-specific enhancer SP107 and SP146 were provided by Senlin Li (Department of Medicine, UTHSCSA, San Antonio, TX, USA). The cHS4 insulator corresponds to the chicken beta-globin 5’-DNase I-hypersensitive site and was provided by Patrick Salmon (Department of Neuroscience, Faculty of Medicine, University of Geneva, Switzerland).
How to cite: pLV.CMVenh.gp91.GP91.cHS4 was a gift from Didier Trono (Addgene plasmid # 30479 ; http://n2t.net/addgene:30479 ; RRID:Addgene_30479)
