[The description below was written by a language model from this plasmid's Addgene catalogue record.]
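Description:
pLV.CMVenh.gp91.GP91.cHS4 is a lentiviral transfer vector built on the pLV backbone. It is maintained in bacteria as a low-copy, ampicillin-selected plasmid in a recombination-deficient strain, as is usual for constructs carrying repeated LTR sequences. According to the depositor's notes, the whole vector series derives from a pRRL-cPPT-hPGK-mcs-WPRE parent. That suggests a central polypurine tract, which aids nuclear import of the reverse-transcribed genome, and a WPRE, which boosts transcript stability and expression. The use of a WPRE reverse sequencing primer is consistent with this. However, the depositor cautions that not every element described in the paper is present in this particular plasmid, and no feature table is available to confirm the layout.

As the name and insert field indicate, the payload combines a CMV enhancer (taken from a commercial eGFP vector) with the natural myeloid-specific gp91 promoter, driving a GP91 coding sequence. The record does not state the species or exact form of this cDNA. The cassette also includes the cHS4 insulator, the chicken beta-globin 5' DNase I-hypersensitive site, which is generally used to shield an integrated transgene from position effects and to limit influence on neighbouring genes. Its position in the vector is not stated. Pairing a strong viral enhancer with a lineage-restricted promoter is intended to raise expression while retaining myeloid specificity. The associated publication concerns lineage- and stage-restricted lentiviral vectors for gene therapy of chronic granulomatous disease, so the construct is suited to producing lentiviral particles that restore gp91 expression in myeloid cells.
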