>Addgene plasmid #30479 | pLV.CMVenh.gp91.GP91.cHS4 | addgene partial sequence | sequence record 36696 | WPRE-R 5'-CATAGCGTAAAAGGAGCAACA-3'
TCATCTTTCACAAATTTTGTAATCCAGAGGTTGATTGTCGACGGTATCGATAAGCTTGATATCGAATTCC
TGCAGCCCGGGCGAGCTCCACATAAATGTAACTTATCACTATCAAACAATCTTTGACATTCCTTTAAGGG
AAAACCATTACATTATAGTTTCTTTTTGTCCATTTTTAAGCAGGGGGTATTTATATTATCAATTAGCATT
ATTTGAGCATTTGGCAGCACAACCCACATTTATTTCCTCATGGAAGAGACAAGTTAGAAGTTTTCCTTGT
TGAAAATGAAATGCACTCCCCGAGGGCCAGACTCAGAGTTGGAGATGCTTTGTTTACTCAGGGTTTCAGC
CAAGGCTTCAGGTCCACAGAGGAAAACTCCTATTCTGGTATTAGGGTGTTGACTTGCAATTGTCTTGAAT
TCATTATCCCAGTTGGGCCGTCCATACAAAGTCTTTTGTTTCAGGCCTGTGATCACATCTTTCTCCTCAT
CATGGTGCACAGCAAAGTGATTGGCCTGAGACTCATCCCAGCCAGTGAGGTAGATGTTGTAGCTGAGGAA
GCCGGCATTGTTCCTTTCCTGCATCTGGCTCTCCAGCAGTTGCAGCAGATCTGCAAACCACTCAAAGGCA
TGTGTGTCCCGGCACAGCCAGTAGAAGTAGATCTTTTTGAGCTTCAGATTGGTGGCGTTATTGCAATATT
TGTACCAGACTGACTTGAGAATGGATGCGAAGGGTGTGACCCCAATCCCTGCTCCCACTAACATCACCAC
CTCATAGCTGAACACATCTTCACTGGCAGTGCCAAAGGGCCCATCAACCGCTATCTTAGGTAGTTTCCAC
GCATCTTGAAACTCCTGCTTATCACAGCCAC
