>Addgene plasmid #30479 | pLV.CMVenh.gp91.GP91.cHS4 | addgene partial sequence | sequence record 37656 | SV40pA-R 5'-GAAATTTGTGATGCTATTGC-3'
TAACAGTTCCTCTCACTCTCTGATATTCATTTCTTTGCAAGTTTGGCCGCTCTAGATGCTGCTAGAGATT
TTCCACACTGACTAAAAGGGTCTGAGGGATCTCTAGTTACCAGAGTCACACAACAGACGGGCACACACTA
CTTGAAGCACTCAAGGCAAGCTTTATTGAGGCTTAAGCAGTGGGTTCCCTAGTTAGCCAGAGAGCTCCCA
GGCTCAGATCTGGTCTAACCAGAGAGACCCAGTACAAGCAAAAAGCAGCATAACTTCGTATAATGTATGC
TATACGAAGTTATTCCACTAGAAAAGCTTTTTCCCCGTATCCCCCCAGGTGTCTGCAGGCTCAAAGAGCA
GCGAGAAGCGTTCAGAGGAAAGCGATCCCGTGCCACCTTCCCCGTGCCCGGGCTGTCCCCGCACGCTGCC
GGCTCGGGGATGCGGGGGGAGCGCCGGACCGGAGCGGAGCCCCGGGCGGCTCGCTGCTGCCCCCTAGCGG
GGGAGGGACGTAATTACATCCCTGGGGGCTTTGGGGGGGGGCTGTCCCTCTAGGAGGATCACATCTTGTC
TTCGTTGGGAGTGAATTAGCCCTTCCAGTCCCCCCTTTTCTTTTAAAAAGTGGCTAAGATCTACAGCTGC
CTTGTAAGTCATTGGTCTTAAAGGTACCGAGCTCGAATTCCAGGCGGGGAGGCGGCCCAAAGGGAGATCC
GACTCGTCTGAGGGCGAAGGCGAAGACGCGGAAGAAGCCGCAGAGCCGGCAGCAGGCCGCGGGAAGGAAA
GTCCGCTGGATTGAGGGCCGAAGGGACGTA
